>Addgene plasmid #246400 | pUC19_PHF19_KO_BSD_donor | addgene full sequence | sequence record 489823 | Addgene NGS Result
TCGCGCGTTTCGGTGATGACGGTGAAAACCTCTGACACATGCAGCTCCCGGAGACGGTCACAGCTTGTCT
GTAAGCGGATGCCGGGAGCAGACAAGCCCGTCAGGGCGCGTCAGCGGGTGTTGGCGGGTGTCGGGGCTGG
CTTAACTATGCGGCATCAGAGCAGATTGTACTGAGAGTGCACCATATGCGGTGTGAAATACCGCACAGAT
GCGTAAGGAGAAAATACCGCATCAGGCGCCATTCGCCATTCAGGCTGCGCAACTGTTGGGAAGGGCGATC
GGTGCGGGCCTCTTCGCTATTACGCCAGCTGGCGAAAGGGGGATGTGCTGCAAGGCGATTAAGTTGGGTA
ACGCCAGGGTTTTCCCAGTCACGACGTTGTAAAACGACGGCCAGTGAATTCGAGCTCTAATTGAGAACAG
AAGGGGGGATTACAAAAGACAGATGACCCAGTCTACACTAGCTACAAGCCACCCAGTTTTCCTTTCTAGG
TGAATTTTCTCTGGACAGATCTCAGGTTAGGGATGGTTGCAGGGGTTGGGGGTAAAAACAAAACCCAACT
GCTTGCCTGGAGAAGATCCTCCATCCAGAGCACATGGACTGTGTTTGCTTAAGGAATAAAACCTCAGCCT
CCTGAGACAGGGAGTGGTTCAGGCCCGCTGGGTAGGGGACTTTGTTCTGTGTGGGTTGAGAGATCCATTC
TCTTTAAAAGGTAGTGTGGTATGGGCCATGGCTCTGCCTTTGGCCCATCAGCCTCTTCTCCTTGCCACAC
CTGTTTCCCTATCTGTAAGATGTGAATAATAATAATGTCTCCCTCATAGGATGGTCACGAGGAATCAGTG
AGATAATAACCAAGTCTGGCTTATAGCACAGGGTACAGAAATGGTGGTTTCCTTCCTTCCCCTGATGGGC
TTTCTGAAGCAGGGAAGCAAGAAGCAAAAACCCTGTTCTTTCTCTCCCAGTGTCAGGGGAAGCTGATGGA
GAATCGAGCTCTGGATCCAGGGACTCGGGACTCCTATGGTGCCACCAGCCACCTCCCCAACAAGGGGGCC
CTGGCGAAGGTCAAGAACAACTTCAAAGACTTGATGTCCAAACTGACGGAGGGCCAGTATGTGCTGTGCC
GGTGGACAGATGGCCTGTACTACCTCGGGAAGATCAATTGATCTTCCCGAGGTAGTACAGCAAGAGGCAC
TGGCGGGGCAGCAGGCAACTTGTTTATTGCAGCTTATAATGGTTACAAATAAAGCAATAGCATCACAAAT
TTCACAAATAAAGCATTTTTTTCACTGCATTCTAGTTGTGGTTTGTCCAAACTCATCAATGTATCTTAAA
CTTGTTTATTGCAGCTTATAATGGTTACAAATAAAGCAATAGCATCACAAATTTCACAAATAAAGCATTT
TTTTCACTGCATTCTAGTTGTGGTTTGTCCAAACTCATCAATGTATCTTAAACTTGTTTATTGCAGCTTA
TAATGGTTACAAATAAAGCAATAGCATCACAAATTTCACAAATAAAGCATTTTTTTCACTGCATTCTAGT
TGTGGTTTGTCCAAACTCATCAATGTATCTTAGACTGTGCCTTCTAGTTGCCAGCCATCTGTTGTTTGCC
CCTCCCCCGTGCCTTCCTTGACCCTGGAAGGTGCCACTCCCACTGTCCTTTCCTAATAAAATGAGGAAAT
TGCATCGCATTGTCTGAGTAGGTGTCATTCTATTCTGGGGGGTGGGGTGGGGCAGGACAGCAAGGGGGAG
GATTGGGAAGAGAATAGCAGGCATGCGGCCGCGATATCATAACTTCGTATAATGTATGCTATACGAAGTT
ATGGGGTTGGGGTTGCGCCTTTTCCAAGGCAGCCCTGGGTTTGCGCAGGGACGCGGCTGCTCTGGGCGTG
GTTCCGGGAAACGCAGCGGCGCCGACCCTGGGTCTCGCACATTCTTCACGTCCGTTCGCAGCGTCACCCG
GATCTTCGCCGCTACCCTTGTGGGCCCCCCGGCGACGCTTCCTGCTCCGCCCCTAAGTCGGGAAGGTTCC
TTGCGGTTCGCGGCGTGCCGGACGTGACAAACGGAAGCCGCACGTCTCACTAGTACCCTCGCAGACGGAC
AGCGCCAGGGAGCAATGGCAGCGCGCCGACCGCGATGGGCTGTGGCCAATAGCGGCTGCTCAGCAGGGCG
CGCCGAGAGCAGCGGCCGGGAAGGGGCGGTGCGGGAGGCGGGGTGTGGGGCGGTAGTGTGGGCCCTGTTC
CTGCCCGCGCGGTGTTCCGCATTCTGCAAGCCTCCGGAGCGCACGTCGGCAGTCGGCTCCCTCGTTGACC
GAATCACCGACCTCTCTCCCCAGCAATTCACCATGGCCAAGCCTTTGTCTCAAGAAGAATCCACCCTCAT
TGAAAGAGCAACGGCTACAATCAACAGCATCCCCATCTCTGAAGACTACAGCGTCGCCAGCGCAGCTCTC
TCTAGCGACGGCCGCATCTTCACTGGTGTCAATGTATATCATTTTACTGGGGGACCTTGTGCAGAACTCG
TGGTGCTGGGCACTGCTGCTGCTGCGGCAGCTGGCAACCTGACTTGTATCGTCGCGATCGGAAATGAGAA
CAGGGGCATCTTGAGCCCCTGCGGACGGTGCCGACAGGTGCTTCTCGATCTGCATCCTGGGATCAAAGCC
ATAGTGAAGGACAGTGATGGACAGCCGACGGCAGTTGGGATTCGTGAATTGCTGCCCTCTGGTTATGTGT
GGGAGGGCTAAGCTGACTCGAGTCTAGACCAATTGGTTTAAACCCTGCAGGCTGTGCCTTCTAGTTGCCA
GCCATCTGTTGTTTGCCCCTCCCCCGTGCCTTCCTTGACCCTGGAAGGTGCCACTCCCACTGTCCTTTCC
TAATAAAATGAGGAAATTGCATCGCATTGTCTGAGTAGGTGTCATTCTATTCTGGGGGGTGGGGTGGGGC
AGGACAGCAAGGGGGAGGATTGGGAAGACAATAGCAGGCATGCTGGGGATGCGGTGGGCTCTATGGATAA
CTTCGTATAATGTATGCTATACGAAGTTATCCTAGGTGGCCCCTGTTCTCAGACTCAGAATCTCTCTGCT
CATGTTCCAGCCTGGCTGTCAGACCAGGGGGCAGGGGGATTGCTGGAGAATTCCCTTCTTGTCCCTCATG
CCCAAAGCTGGTGGTGGGAGGGGCCAGAGCCTGGTCTTGCAGGCACCATCCCTAGGGTCAACATCATCCA
ACTAGTTCTTTAGAAAAGTGCTCTGAGAGCCTACAAAACAAAAAAGTCAGGTTTGAGAGGATCACAGAGG
AGCATCTGACTTGTGCTTCTGTCCTCAACATTCTGACCAAGTTGCCATCCATCGGTCCCTGGCTGTACGA
CTCCAGGTGACTAGGAGTACACCCTGTCCAGGAACTGCCATCCTTCTTCCCCTTCTAGCCCTGCTTTCTG
GAACATACGGAGACAAAAATGGAGGAGGAAGACTATGTTCCAGGTTGGCTTTTCCCCAGCCCTTTCTCAC
TTGCTCCTTCCTATCTGTACCCCAGGTCAGCAGCTCTAAGCAAAGCTGCCTCGTGACTTTCGAAGATAAT
TCCAAATACTGGGTCCTATGGAAGGACATACAGCATGGTGAGTTTTCCTAACATTTCGGGTAGCCCCCAA
CCTCCCCAGGTCTTCTCTCCTCTGCTGCCTTCATTTCTTCCTTCTGTCCTTCCATCTCTTACTCCTGGCA
TCTGCCCTTGACCATGAACCCCAAGCCCACCTGTGATGATGATCAAATCTGGTTGTATATTGACTTAGGA
AAGCTTGGCGTAATCATGGTCATAGCTGTTTCCTGTGTGAAATTGTTATCCGCTCACAATTCCACACAAC
ATACGAGCCGGAAGCATAAAGTGTAAAGCCTGGGGTGCCTAATGAGTGAGCTAACTCACATTAATTGCGT
TGCGCTCACTGCCCGCTTTCCAGTCGGGAAACCTGTCGTGCCAGCTGCATTAATGAATCGGCCAACGCGC
GGGGAGAGGCGGTTTGCGTATTGGGCGCTCTTCCGCTTCCTCGCTCACTGACTCGCTGCGCTCGGTCGTT
CGGCTGCGGCGAGCGGTATCAGCTCACTCAAAGGCGGTAATACGGTTATCCACAGAATCAGGGGATAACG
CAGGAAAGAACATGTGAGCAAAAGGCCAGCAAAAGGCCAGGAACCGTAAAAAGGCCGCGTTGCTGGCGTT
TTTCCATAGGCTCCGCCCCCCTGACGAGCATCACAAAAATCGACGCTCAAGTCAGAGGTGGCGAAACCCG
ACAGGACTATAAAGATACCAGGCGTTTCCCCCTGGAAGCTCCCTCGTGCGCTCTCCTGTTCCGACCCTGC
CGCTTACCGGATACCTGTCCGCCTTTCTCCCTTCGGGAAGCGTGGCGCTTTCTCATAGCTCACGCTGTAG
GTATCTCAGTTCGGTGTAGGTCGTTCGCTCCAAGCTGGGCTGTGTGCACGAACCCCCCGTTCAGCCCGAC
CGCTGCGCCTTATCCGGTAACTATCGTCTTGAGTCCAACCCGGTAAGACACGACTTATCGCCACTGGCAG
CAGCCACTGGTAACAGGATTAGCAGAGCGAGGTATGTAGGCGGTGCTACAGAGTTCTTGAAGTGGTGGCC
TAACTACGGCTACACTAGAAGAACAGTATTTGGTATCTGCGCTCTGCTGAAGCCAGTTACCTTCGGAAAA
AGAGTTGGTAGCTCTTGATCCGGCAAACAAACCACCGCTGGTAGCGGTGGTTTTTTTGTTTGCAAGCAGC
AGATTACGCGCAGAAAAAAAGGATCTCAAGAAGATCCTTTGATCTTTTCTACGGGGTCTGACGCTCAGTG
GAACGAAAACTCACGTTAAGGGATTTTGGTCATGAGATTATCAAAAAGGATCTTCACCTAGATCCTTTTA
AATTAAAAATGAAGTTTTAAATCAATCTAAAGTATATATGAGTAAACTTGGTCTGACAGTTACCAATGCT
TAATCAGTGAGGCACCTATCTCAGCGATCTGTCTATTTCGTTCATCCATAGTTGCCTGACTCCCCGTCGT
GTAGATAACTACGATACGGGAGGGCTTACCATCTGGCCCCAGTGCTGCAATGATACCGCGAGACCCACGC
TCACCGGCTCCAGATTTATCAGCAATAAACCAGCCAGCCGGAAGGGCCGAGCGCAGAAGTGGTCCTGCAA
CTTTATCCGCCTCCATCCAGTCTATTAATTGTTGCCGGGAAGCTAGAGTAAGTAGTTCGCCAGTTAATAG
TTTGCGCAACGTTGTTGCCATTGCTACAGGCATCGTGGTGTCACGCTCGTCGTTTGGTATGGCTTCATTC
AGCTCCGGTTCCCAACGATCAAGGCGAGTTACATGATCCCCCATGTTGTGCAAAAAAGCGGTTAGCTCCT
TCGGTCCTCCGATCGTTGTCAGAAGTAAGTTGGCCGCAGTGTTATCACTCATGGTTATGGCAGCACTGCA
TAATTCTCTTACTGTCATGCCATCCGTAAGATGCTTTTCTGTGACTGGTGAGTACTCAACCAAGTCATTC
TGAGAATAGTGTATGCGGCGACCGAGTTGCTCTTGCCCGGCGTCAATACGGGATAATACCGCGCCACATA
GCAGAACTTTAAAAGTGCTCATCATTGGAAAACGTTCTTCGGGGCGAAAACTCTCAAGGATCTTACCGCT
GTTGAGATCCAGTTCGATGTAACCCACTCGTGCACCCAACTGATCTTCAGCATCTTTTACTTTCACCAGC
GTTTCTGGGTGAGCAAAAACAGGAAGGCAAAATGCCGCAAAAAAGGGAATAAGGGCGACACGGAAATGTT
GAATACTCATACTCTTCCTTTTTCAATATTATTGAAGCATTTATCAGGGTTATTGTCTCATGAGCGGATA
CATATTTGAATGTATTTAGAAAAATAAACAAATAGGGGTTCCGCGCACATTTCCCCGAAAAGTGCCACCT
GACGTCTAAGAAACCATTATTATCATGACATTAACCTATAAAAATAGGCGTATCACGAGGCCCTTTCGTC
Features (pLannotate 1.2.2; 21 found; start..end, strand, type, name):
    137..236     +  misc_feature   bom (fragment): basis of mobility region from pBR322
    242..399     -  CDS            lacZα (fragment): LacZα fragment of β-galactosidase; lacZ fragment
    976..1155    +  CDS            PHF19 (fragment): PHF19_HUMAN - Also known as PCL3. Experimental evidence at protein level: Swiss-Prot protein existence level 1. Polycomb group (PcG) protein that specifically binds histone H3 trimethylated at 'Lys-36' (H3K36me3) and recruits the PRC2 complex, thus enhancing PRC2 H3K27me3 methylation activity (PubMed:15563832, PubMed:18691976, PubMed:23160351, PubMed:23228662, PubMed:23273982, PubMed:29499137, PubMed:23104054, PubMed:31959557). Probably involved in the transition from an active state to a repressed state in embryonic stem cells: acts by binding to H3K36me3, a mark for transcriptional activatio
   1207..1328    +  polyA_signal   SV40 poly(A) signal: SV40 polyadenylation signal
   1329..1450    +  polyA_signal   SV40 poly(A) signal: SV40 polyadenylation signal
   1451..1572    +  polyA_signal   SV40 poly(A) signal: SV40 polyadenylation signal
   1575..1686    +  polyA_signal   bGH poly(A) signal: bovine growth hormone polyadenylation signal
   1789..1822    -  protein_bind   loxP: Cre-mediated recombination occurs in the 8-bp core sequence (GCATACAT). Cre recombinase
   1823..2333    +  promoter       hPGK promoter: human phosphoglycerate kinase 1 promoter
   2343..2741    +  CDS            BSD: blasticidin S deaminase; Aspergillus terreus BSD; confers resistance to blasticidin
   2782..3006    +  polyA_signal   bGH poly(A) signal: bovine growth hormone polyadenylation signal
   3007..3040    -  protein_bind   loxP: Cre-mediated recombination occurs in the 8-bp core sequence (GCATACAT). Cre recombinase
   3517..3606    +  CDS            PHF19 (fragment): PHF19_HUMAN - Also known as PCL3. Experimental evidence at protein level: Swiss-Prot protein existence level 1. Polycomb group (PcG) protein that specifically binds histone H3 trimethylated at 'Lys-36' (H3K36me3) and recruits the PRC2 complex, thus enhancing PRC2 H3K27me3 methylation activity (PubMed:15563832, PubMed:18691976, PubMed:23160351, PubMed:23228662, PubMed:23273982, PubMed:29499137, PubMed:23104054, PubMed:31959557). Probably involved in the transition from an active state to a repressed state in embryonic stem cells: acts by binding to H3K36me3, a mark for transcriptional activatio
   3823..3839    -  protein_bind   lac operator: The lac repressor binds to the lac operator to inhibit transcription in E. coli. This inhibition can be relieved by adding lactose or isopropyl-β-D-thiogalactopyranoside (IPTG). lac repressor encoded by lacI
   3847..3877    -  promoter       lac promoter: promoter for the E. coli lac operon
   3892..3913    -  protein_bind   CAP binding site: CAP binding activates transcription in the presence of cAMP. E. coli catabolite activator protein
   3926..4018    -  CDS            lacI (fragment): lac repressor; lacI; The lac repressor binds to the lac operator to inhibit transcription in E. coli. This inhibition can be relieved by adding lactose or isopropyl-β-D-thiogalactopyranoside (IPTG).
   4201..4789    -  rep_origin     ori: high-copy-number ColE1/pMB1/pBR322/pUC origin of replication
   4960..5820    -  CDS            AmpR: β-lactamase; bla; confers resistance to ampicillin, carbenicillin, and related antibiotics
   5821..5925    -  promoter       AmpR promoter: bla
   6020..35      +  CDS            rop (fragment) (across the origin): Rop protein, which maintains plasmids at low copy number; rop
