[The description below was written by a language model from this plasmid's Addgene catalogue record and pLannotate feature annotations shown in this document.]
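Description:
pUC19_PHF19_KO_BSD_donor is a 6,020 nt homology-directed repair donor built by Gibson assembly in the pUC19 cloning backbone and intended to disrupt the human PHF19 gene (also called PCL3), which encodes a Polycomb-like accessory protein that binds H3K36me3 and helps recruit the PRC2 complex. In E. coli it is maintained at high copy from the ColE1/pUC origin and selected through the AmpR β-lactamase gene with its own promoter. Remnants of the lacZα region, lac promoter and operator, and CAP site flank the insert, as expected when a cassette is placed in the pUC19 polylinker.

The payload sits between two stretches of human genomic sequence, each containing an annotated fragment of PHF19 coding sequence, which presumably serve as left and right homology arms; the record does not specify their exact boundaries or the targeted exon. Downstream of the first PHF19 fragment is a transcriptional stop module made of three tandem SV40 polyadenylation signals followed by a bGH poly(A) signal, which should terminate transcripts from the endogenous promoter prematurely after integration. Next comes a selection cassette in which the human PGK promoter drives blasticidin S deaminase (BSD), ending in a bGH poly(A) signal. This cassette is bracketed by two loxP sites in the same orientation, so Cre recombinase could excise the marker while leaving the stop module in place.

The plasmid carries no nuclease or guide RNA, so it would be co-delivered with a separate genome-editing reagent, which the record does not describe. Blasticidin then enriches for mammalian cells with integrated cassettes. The associated work concerns PRC2 subcomplexes in human stem cells and cardiac differentiation.
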