Addgene plasmid #246400: pUC19_PHF19_KO_BSD_donor
Purpose: PHF19 KO donor plasmid with blasticidin resistance
Depositing lab: Yicheng Long. Depositing organization: Cornell University. Publication: Distinct specificity and functions of PRC2 subcomplexes in human stem cells and cardiac differentiation. Much C, Rajkumar SM, Chen L, Cohen JM, Gade AR, Pitt GS, Long Y. Mol Cell. 2025 Aug 7:S1097-2765(25)00615-X. doi: 10.1016/j.molcel.2025.07.014. PubMed 40803325.
Backbone
  Vector backbone: pUC19
  Vector type: Mammalian Expression
  Selectable markers: Blasticidin
Growth in bacteria
  Bacterial resistance: Ampicillin, 100 μg/mL
  Growth temperature: 37°C
  Growth strain: DH5alpha
  Copy number: High Copy
Gene/Insert
  Gene/Insert name: PHF19
  Species: H. sapiens (human)
  Mutation: KO
  Entrez Gene: PHF19 (a.k.a. MTF2L1, PCL3, TDRD19B)
  Cloning method: Gibson Cloning
Terms and licenses: Academic/Nonprofit Terms; Industry Terms: Not Available to Industry
How to cite: pUC19_PHF19_KO_BSD_donor was a gift from Yicheng Long (Addgene plasmid # 246400 ; http://n2t.net/addgene:246400 ; RRID:Addgene_246400)
